Addgene plasmid #179676: CMVTO-p450-FRB-cTEVP
Purpose: ER-associated FRB split-cTEVP (Rapalog inducible)
Depositing lab: Xiaojing Gao. Depositing organization: Stanford University. Publication: Protease-controlled secretion and display of intercellular signals. Vlahos AE, Kang J, Aldrete CA, Zhu R, Chong LS, Elowitz MB, Gao XJ. Nat Commun. 2022 Feb 17;13(1):912. doi: 10.1038/s41467-022-28623-y. PubMed 35177637.
Backbone
  Vector backbone: CMVTO-FlpIn
  Vector type: Mammalian Expression
Growth in bacteria
  Bacterial resistance: Ampicillin, 100 μg/mL
  Growth temperature: 37°C
  Growth strain: DH5alpha
  Copy number: High Copy
Gene/Insert
  Gene/Insert name: FRB
  Species: H. sapiens (human), Synthetic
  Entrez Gene: MTOR (a.k.a. FRAP, FRAP1, FRAP2, RAFT1, RAPT1, SKS)
  Tag / fusion protein: cTEVP (C terminal on insert)
Terms and licenses: Academic/Nonprofit Terms; Industry Terms: Not Available to Industry
How to cite: CMVTO-p450-FRB-cTEVP was a gift from Xiaojing Gao (Addgene plasmid # 179676 ; http://n2t.net/addgene:179676 ; RRID:Addgene_179676)
