[The description below was written by a language model from this plasmid's Addgene catalogue record and pLannotate feature annotations shown in this document.]
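Description:
CMVTO-p450-FRB-cTEVP is a 5,973 bp mammalian expression plasmid built on a CMVTO-FlpIn backbone. It is propagated in E. coli at high copy from a ColE1/pUC-type origin under ampicillin selection (AmpR with its bla promoter). Expression is driven by the human CMV immediate early enhancer and promoter. Directly downstream lie two short tet operator-like matches, consistent with the "TO" in the name: a CMV promoter that is constitutive in ordinary cells but can be repressed by Tet repressor and relieved by tetracycline or doxycycline in TetR-expressing lines. The transcript ends at a bGH polyadenylation signal.

The open reading frame is a three-part fusion. It begins with a short N-terminal fragment of rabbit cytochrome P450 2C1, which serves as the endoplasmic reticulum anchor according to the stated purpose. Next is FRB*, the T2098L mutant of the FKBP-rapamycin binding domain of human mTOR, which accepts synthetic rapalogs such as AP21967. Last is a fragment of the tobacco etch virus NIa protease representing the C-terminal half of split TEV protease (cTEVP). Rapalog-induced dimerization with a matching partner is intended to reconstitute protease activity at the ER; that partner, presumably an FKBP fusion to the N-terminal half, is not part of this record. The associated work used this to control protein secretion and surface display with proteases.

Downstream of the expression cassette, an FRT site sits immediately before a hygromycin resistance coding sequence with an SV40 poly(A) signal and no annotated promoter of its own. This is the usual Flp-In design, in which Flp-mediated integration at a genomic FRT site supplies the promoter, allowing hygromycin selection of single-copy stable lines. The plasmid can also be used for transient transfection. Partial f1 ori, ble, lacI and lac promoter annotations appear to be backbone remnants.
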