Features (pLannotate 1.2.2; 24 found; start..end, strand, type, name):
    115..494     +  enhancer       CMV enhancer: human cytomegalovirus immediate early enhancer
    495..698     +  promoter       CMV promoter: human cytomegalovirus (CMV) immediate early promoter
    700..719     +  promoter       PLtetO-1 promoter (fragment): modified phage lambda PL promoter with tet operator sites (Lutz and Bujard, 1997)
    721..740     +  promoter       PLtetO-1 promoter (fragment): modified phage lambda PL promoter with tet operator sites (Lutz and Bujard, 1997)
    748..781     +  promoter       TRE3GV promoter (fragment): 3rd-generation Tet-responsive promoter that can be activated by binding of Tet-On® 3G, optimized for retroviral and lentiviral vectors
    871..966     +  CDS            CYP2C1 (fragment): CP2C1_RABIT - Experimental evidence at protein level: Swiss-Prot protein existence level 1. Cytochromes P450 are a group of heme-thiolate monooxygenases. In liver microsomes, this enzyme is involved in an NADPH-dependent electron transport pathway. It oxidizes a variety of structurally unrelated compounds, including steroids, fatty acids, and xenobiotics. From Oryctolagus cuniculus (Rabbit).
    979..1245    +  CDS            FRB*: T2098L mutant of FKBP-rapamycin binding domain of human FRAP binds synthetic ligands such as AP21967
   1330..1665    +  CDS            POLG_TEV (fragment): Experimental evidence at protein level: Swiss-Prot protein existence level 1. [Nuclear inclusion protein A]: has RNA-binding and proteolytic activities. From Tobacco etch virus (TEV).
   1777..2001    +  polyA_signal   bGH poly(A) signal: bovine growth hormone polyadenylation signal
   2017..2040    +  polyA_signal   bGH poly(A) signal (fragment): bovine growth hormone polyadenylation signal
   2044..2065    +  promoter       SV40 promoter (fragment): SV40 enhancer and early promoter
   2086..2319    +  rep_origin     f1 ori (fragment) (sequence partly withheld): f1 bacteriophage origin of replication; arrow indicates direction of (+) strand synthesis
   2324..2371    +  protein_bind   FRT: FLP-mediated recombination occurs in the 8-bp core sequence TCTAGAAA (Turan and Bode, 2011). FLP recombinase from the Saccharomyces cerevisiae 2μ plasmid
   2379..3401    +  CDS            HygR: aminoglycoside phosphotransferase from E. coli; aph(4)-Ia; confers resistance to hygromycin
   3411..3536    +  CDS            ble (fragment): BLE_KLEPN - Experimental evidence at protein level: Swiss-Prot protein existence level 1. Binding protein with a strong affinity to the bleomycin family of antibiotics. Binds to CL990; an antimitotic-antibiotic compound. From Klebsiella pneumoniae.
   3531..3652    +  polyA_signal   SV40 poly(A) signal: SV40 polyadenylation signal
   3725..3741    -  protein_bind   lac operator: The lac repressor binds to the lac operator to inhibit transcription in E. coli. This inhibition can be relieved by adding lactose or isopropyl-β-D-thiogalactopyranoside (IPTG). lac repressor encoded by lacI
   3749..3779    -  promoter       lac promoter: promoter for the E. coli lac operon
   3794..3815    -  protein_bind   CAP binding site: CAP binding activates transcription in the presence of cAMP. E. coli catabolite activator protein
   3828..3920    -  CDS            lacI (fragment): lac repressor; lacI; The lac repressor binds to the lac operator to inhibit transcription in E. coli. This inhibition can be relieved by adding lactose or isopropyl-β-D-thiogalactopyranoside (IPTG).
   4103..4691    -  rep_origin     ori: high-copy-number ColE1/pMB1/pBR322/pUC origin of replication
   4862..5722    -  CDS            AmpR: β-lactamase; bla; confers resistance to ampicillin, carbenicillin, and related antibiotics
   5723..5827    -  promoter       AmpR promoter: bla
   5886..5938    -  misc_feature   bom (fragment): basis of mobility region from pBR322
>Addgene plasmid #179676 | CMVTO-p450-FRB-cTEVP | addgene full sequence | sequence record 356801 | Addgene NGS Result
GTGCGCGAGCAAAATTTAAGCTACAACAAGGCAAGGCTTGACCGACAATTGCATGAAGAATCTGCTTAGG
GTTAGGCGTTTTGCGCTGCTTCGTACGGGCCAGATATACGCGTTGACATTGATTATTGACTAGTTATTAA
TAGTAATCAATTACGGGGTCATTAGTTCATAGCCCATATATGGAGTTCCGCGTTACATAACTTACGGTAA
ATGGCCCGCCTGGCTGACCGCCCAACGACCCCCGCCCATTGACGTCAATAATGACGTATGTTCCCATAGT
AACGCCAATAGGGACTTTCCATTGACGTCAATGGGTGGAGTATTTACGGTAAACTGCCCACTTGGCAGTA
CATCAAGTGTATCATATGCCAAGTACGCCCCCTATTGACGTCAATGACGGTAAATGGCCCGCCTGGCATT
ATGCCCAGTACATGACCTTATGGGACTTTCCTACTTGGCAGTACATCTACGTATTAGTCATCGCTATTAC
CATGGTGATGCGGTTTTGGCAGTACATCAATGGGCGTGGATAGCGGTTTGACTCACGGGGATTTCCAAGT
CTCCACCCCATTGACGTCAATGGGAGTTTGTTTTGGCACCAAAATCAACGGGACTTTCCAAAATGTCGTA
ACAACTCCGCCCCATTGACGCAAATGGGCGGTAGGCGTGTACGGTGGGAGGTCTATATAAGCAGAGCTCT
CCCTATCAGTGATAGAGATCTCCCTATCAGTGATAGAGATCGTCGACGAGCTCGTTTAGTGAACCGTCAG
ATCGCCTGGAGACGCCATCCACGCTGTTTTGACCTCCATAGAAGACACCGGGACCGATCCAGCCTCCGGA
CTCTAGCGTTTAAACTTAAGCTTCGCCACCATGGACCCCGTTGTCGTACTGGGACTCTGCTTGTCCTGCC
TGCTCCTCCTTAGTTTGTGGAAACAATCTTATGGGGGTGGAAAACTTGGCTCCGGGGGAGGATCCCTCGA
GATGTGGCATGAAGGCCTGGAAGAGGCATCTCGTTTGTACTTTGGGGAAAGGAACGTGAAAGGCATGTTT
GAGGTGCTGGAGCCCTTGCATGCTATGATGGAACGGGGACCCCAGACTCTGAAGGAAACATCCTTTAATC
AGGCCTATGGTCGAGATTTAATGGAGGCCCAAGAGTGGTGCAGGAAGTACATGAAATCAGGGAATGTCAA
GGACCTCCTCCAAGCCTGGGACCTCTATTATCATGTGTTCCGACGAATCTCAAAGACTAGAGGAGGATCT
GGAGGCTCTGGGGGTTCAGGCGGATCAGGAGGCAGTGGCGGGTCAACCGGTAAGAGTATGAGTTCTATGG
TGTCCGACACTAGCTGCACGTTCCCCTCAAGTGATGGGATATTCTGGAAACACTGGATACAGACTAAAGA
CGGACAGTGTGGAAGCCCATTGGTTTCCACCCGAGATGGTTTTATCGTGGGTATCCATAGCGCCTCTAAT
TTCACAAACACGAACAACTATTTCACTTCAGTGCCCAAAAACTTTATGGAGCTGCTCACAAACCAAGAAG
CGCAGCAGTGGGTAAGCGGTTGGAGACTTAACGCTGACTCAGTTCTCTGGGGGGGGCACAAAGTATTCAT
GGTAAAGCCAGAGGAGCCATTCCAACCAGTCAAAGAAGCCACACAACTTATGAACAGCTAGCTCGAGGAG
GGCCCGAACAAAAACTCATCTCAGAAGAGGATCTGAATAGCGCCGTCGACCATCATCATAATCATCATTG
AGTTTAAACCCGCTGATCAGCCTCGACTGTGCCTTCTAGTTGCCAGCCATCTGTTGTTTGCCCCTCCCCC
GTGCCTTCCTTGACCCTGGAAGGTGCCACTCCCACTGTCCTTTCCTAATAAAATGAGGAAATTGCATCGC
ATTGTCTGAGTAGGTGTCATTCTATTCTGGGGGGTGGGGTGGGGCAGGACAGCAAGGGGGAGGATTGGGA
AGACAATAGCAGGCATGCTGGGGATGCGGTGGGCTCTATGGAGATCTATCGATGTTCTGGGGATGCGGTG
GGCTCTATGGCTTCTGAGGCGGAAAGAACCAGCTGGGGCTCTAGGGGGTATCCCC
[124 nt withheld, positions 2086-2209]
C
[91 nt withheld, positions 2211-2301]
AGGGTGATGGTTCACGTACCTAGAAGTTCCTATTCCGAAGTTCCTATTCTCTAGAAAGTATAGGAACTTC
CTTGGCCAAAAAGCCTGAACTCACCGCGACGTCTGTCGAGAAGTTTCTGATCGAAAAGTTCGACAGCGTC
TCCGACCTGATGCAGCTCTCGGAGGGCGAAGAATCTCGTGCTTTCAGCTTCGATGTAGGAGGGCGTGGAT
ATGTCCTGCGGGTAAATAGCTGCGCCGATGGTTTCTACAAAGATCGTTATGTTTATCGGCACTTTGCATC
GGCCGCGCTCCCGATTCCGGAAGTGCTTGACATTGGGGAATTCAGCGAGAGCCTGACCTATTGCATCTCC
CGCCGTGCACAGGGTGTCACGTTGCAAGACCTGCCTGAAACCGAACTGCCCGCTGTTCTGCAGCCGGTCG
CGGAGGCCATGGATGCGATCGCTGCGGCCGATCTTAGCCAGACGAGCGGGTTCGGCCCATTCGGACCGCA
AGGAATCGGTCAATACACTACATGGCGTGATTTCATATGCGCGATTGCTGATCCCCATGTGTATCACTGG
CAAACTGTGATGGACGACACCGTCAGTGCGTCCGTCGCGCAGGCTCTCGATGAGCTGATGCTTTGGGCCG
AGGACTGCCCCGAAGTCCGGCACCTCGTGCACGCGGATTTCGGCTCCAACAATGTCCTGACGGACAATGG
CCGCATAACAGCGGTCATTGACTGGAGCGAGGCGATGTTCGGGGATTCCCAATACGAGGTCGCCAACATC
TTCTTCTGGAGGCCGTGGTTGGCTTGTATGGAGCAGCAGACGCGCTACTTCGAGCGGAGGCATCCGGAGC
TTGCAGGATCGCCGCGGCTCCGGGCGTATATGCTCCGCATTGGTCTTGACCAACTCTATCAGAGCTTGGT
TGACGGCAATTTCGATGATGCAGCTTGGGCGCAGGGTCGATGCGACGCAATCGTCCGATCCGGAGCCGGG
ACTGTCGGGCGTACACAAATCGCCCGCAGAAGCGCGGCCGTCTGGACCGATGGCTGTGTAGAAGTACTCG
CCGATAGTGGAAACCGACGCCCCAGCACTCGTCCGAGGGCAAAGGAATAGCACGTACTACGAGATTTCGA
TTCCACCGCCGCCTTCTATGAAAGGTTGGGCTTCGGAATCGTTTTCCGGGACGCCGGCTGGATGATCCTC
CAGCGCGGGGATCTCATGCTGGAGTTCTTCGCCCACCCCAACTTGTTTATTGCAGCTTATAATGGTTACA
AATAAAGCAATAGCATCACAAATTTCACAAATAAAGCATTTTTTTCACTGCATTCTAGTTGTGGTTTGTC
CAAACTCATCAATGTATCTTATCATGTCTGTATACCGTCGACCTCTAGCTAGAGCTTGGCGTAATCATGG
TCATAGCTGTTTCCTGTGTGAAATTGTTATCCGCTCACAATTCCACACAACATACGAGCCGGAAGCATAA
AGTGTAAAGCCTGGGGTGCCTAATGAGTGAGCTAACTCACATTAATTGCGTTGCGCTCACTGCCCGCTTT
CCAGTCGGGAAACCTGTCGTGCCAGCTGCATTAATGAATCGGCCAACGCGCGGGGAGAGGCGGTTTGCGT
ATTGGGCGCTCTTCCGCTTCCTCGCTCACTGACTCGCTGCGCTCGGTCGTTCGGCTGCGGCGAGCGGTAT
CAGCTCACTCAAAGGCGGTAATACGGTTATCCACAGAATCAGGGGATAACGCAGGAAAGAACATGTGAGC
AAAAGGCCAGCAAAAGGCCAGGAACCGTAAAAAGGCCGCGTTGCTGGCGTTTTTCCATAGGCTCCGCCCC
CCTGACGAGCATCACAAAAATCGACGCTCAAGTCAGAGGTGGCGAAACCCGACAGGACTATAAAGATACC
AGGCGTTTCCCCCTGGAAGCTCCCTCGTGCGCTCTCCTGTTCCGACCCTGCCGCTTACCGGATACCTGTC
CGCCTTTCTCCCTTCGGGAAGCGTGGCGCTTTCTCATAGCTCACGCTGTAGGTATCTCAGTTCGGTGTAG
GTCGTTCGCTCCAAGCTGGGCTGTGTGCACGAACCCCCCGTTCAGCCCGACCGCTGCGCCTTATCCGGTA
ACTATCGTCTTGAGTCCAACCCGGTAAGACACGACTTATCGCCACTGGCAGCAGCCACTGGTAACAGGAT
TAGCAGAGCGAGGTATGTAGGCGGTGCTACAGAGTTCTTGAAGTGGTGGCCTAACTACGGCTACACTAGA
AGAACAGTATTTGGTATCTGCGCTCTGCTGAAGCCAGTTACCTTCGGAAAAAGAGTTGGTAGCTCTTGAT
CCGGCAAACAAACCACCGCTGGTAGCGGTGGTTTTTTTGTTTGCAAGCAGCAGATTACGCGCAGAAAAAA
AGGATCTCAAGAAGATCCTTTGATCTTTTCTACGGGGTCTGACGCTCAGTGGAACGAAAACTCACGTTAA
GGGATTTTGGTCATGAGATTATCAAAAAGGATCTTCACCTAGATCCTTTTAAATTAAAAATGAAGTTTTA
AATCAATCTAAAGTATATATGAGTAAACTTGGTCTGACAGTTACCAATGCTTAATCAGTGAGGCACCTAT
CTCAGCGATCTGTCTATTTCGTTCATCCATAGTTGCCTGACTCCCCGTCGTGTAGATAACTACGATACGG
GAGGGCTTACCATCTGGCCCCAGTGCTGCAATGATACCGCGAGACCCACGCTCACCGGCTCCAGATTTAT
CAGCAATAAACCAGCCAGCCGGAAGGGCCGAGCGCAGAAGTGGTCCTGCAACTTTATCCGCCTCCATCCA
GTCTATTAATTGTTGCCGGGAAGCTAGAGTAAGTAGTTCGCCAGTTAATAGTTTGCGCAACGTTGTTGCC
ATTGCTACAGGCATCGTGGTGTCACGCTCGTCGTTTGGTATGGCTTCATTCAGCTCCGGTTCCCAACGAT
CAAGGCGAGTTACATGATCCCCCATGTTGTGCAAAAAAGCGGTTAGCTCCTTCGGTCCTCCGATCGTTGT
CAGAAGTAAGTTGGCCGCAGTGTTATCACTCATGGTTATGGCAGCACTGCATAATTCTCTTACTGTCATG
CCATCCGTAAGATGCTTTTCTGTGACTGGTGAGTACTCAACCAAGTCATTCTGAGAATAGTGTATGCGGC
GACCGAGTTGCTCTTGCCCGGCGTCAATACGGGATAATACCGCGCCACATAGCAGAACTTTAAAAGTGCT
CATCATTGGAAAACGTTCTTCGGGGCGAAAACTCTCAAGGATCTTACCGCTGTTGAGATCCAGTTCGATG
TAACCCACTCGTGCACCCAACTGATCTTCAGCATCTTTTACTTTCACCAGCGTTTCTGGGTGAGCAAAAA
CAGGAAGGCAAAATGCCGCAAAAAAGGGAATAAGGGCGACACGGAAATGTTGAATACTCATACTCTTCCT
TTTTCAATATTATTGAAGCATTTATCAGGGTTATTGTCTCATGAGCGGATACATATTTGAATGTATTTAG
AAAAATAAACAAATAGGGGTTCCGCGCACATTTCCCCGAAAAGTGCCACCTGACGTCGACGGATCGGGAG
ATCTCCCGATCCCCTATGGTGCACTCTCAGTACAATCTGCTCTGATGCCGCATAGTTAAGCCAGTATCTG
CTCCCTGCTTGTGTGTTGGAGGTCGCTGAGTA
